>Addgene plasmid #65655 | MSCV_Cas9_puro | depositor full sequence | sequence record 111560 | MSCV_Cas9_puro sequence 10475 bps
TGAAAGACCCCACCTGTAGGTTTGGCAAGCTAGCTTAAGTAACGCCATTTTGCAAGGCATGGAAAATACA
TAACTGAGAATAGAGAAGTTCAGATCAAGGTTAGGAACAGAGAGACAGCAGAATATGGGCCAAACAGGAT
ATCTGTGGTAAGCAGTTCCTGCCCCGGCTCAGGGCCAAGAACAGATGGTCCCCAGATGCGGTCCCGCCCT
CAGCAGTTTCTAGAGAACCATCAGATGTTTCCAGGGTGCCCCAAGGACCTGAAATGACCCTGTGCCTTAT
TTGAACTAACCAATCAGTTCGCTTCTCGCTTCTGTTCGCGCGCTTCTGCTCCCCGAGCTCAATAAAAGAG
CCCACAACCCCTCACTCGGCGCGCCAGTCCTCCGATAGACTGCGTCGCCCGGGTACCCGTATTCCCAATA
AAGCCTCTTGCTGTTTGCATCCGAATCGTGGACTCGCTGATCCTTGGGAGGGTCTCCTCAGATTGATTGA
CTGCCCACCTCGGGGGTCTTTCATTTGGAGGTTCCACCGAGATTTGGAGACCCCTGCCCAGGGACCACCG
ACCCCCCCGCCGGGAGGTAAGCTGGCCAGCGGTCGTTTCGTGTCTGTCTCTGTCTTTGTGCGTGTTTGTG
CCGGCATCTAATGTTTGCGCCTGCGTCTGTACTAGTTAGCTAACTAGCTCTGTATCTGGCGGACCCGTGG
TGGAACTGACGAGTTCTGAACACCCGGCCGCAACCCTGGGAGACGTCCCAGGGACTTTGGGGGCCGTTTT
TGTGGCCCGACCTGAGGAAGGGAGTCGATGTGGAATCCGACCCCGTCAGGATATGTGGTTCTGGTAGGAG
ACGAGAACCTAAAACAGTTCCCGCCTCCGTCTGAATTTTTGCTTTCGGTTTGGAACCGAAGCCGCGCGTC
TTGTCTGCTGCAGCGCTGCAGCATCGTTCTGTGTTGTCTCTGTCTGACTGTGTTTCTGTATTTGTCTGAA
AATTAGGGCCAGACTGTTACCACTCCCTTAAGTTTGACCTTAGGTCACTGGAAAGATGTCGAGCGGATCG
CTCACAACCAGTCGGTAGATGTCAAGAAGAGACGTTGGGTTACCTTCTGCTCTGCAGAATGGCCAACCTT
TAACGTCGGATGGCCGCGAGACGGCACCTTTAACCGAGACCTCATCACCCAGGTTAAGATCAAGGTCTTT
TCACCTGGCCCGCATGGACACCCAGACCAGGTCCCCTACATCGTGACCTGGGAAGCCTTGGCTTTTGACC
CCCCTCCCTGGGTCAAGCCCTTTGTACACCCTAAGCCTCCGCCTCCTCTTCCTCCATCCGCCCCGTCTCT
CCCCCTTGAACCTCCTCGTTCGACCCCGCCTCGATCCTCCCTTTATCCAGCCCTCACTCCTTCTCTAGGC
GCCGGAATTAATGGATTACAAAGACGATGACGATAAGATGGCCCCAAAGAAGAAGCGGAAGGTCGGTATC
CACGGAGTCCCAGCAGCCGACAAGAAGTACAGCATCGGCCTGGACATCGGCACCAACTCTGTGGGCTGGG
CCGTGATCACCGACGAGTACAAGGTGCCCAGCAAGAAATTCAAGGTGCTGGGCAACACCGACCGGCACAG
CATCAAGAAGAACCTGATCGGAGCCCTGCTGTTCGACAGCGGCGAAACAGCCGAGGCCACCCGGCTGAAG
AGAACCGCCAGAAGAAGATACACCAGACGGAAGAACCGGATCTGCTATCTGCAAGAGATCTTCAGCAACG
AGATGGCCAAGGTGGACGACAGCTTCTTCCACAGACTGGAAGAGTCCTTCCTGGTGGAAGAGGATAAGAA
GCACGAGCGGCACCCCATCTTCGGCAACATCGTGGACGAGGTGGCCTACCACGAGAAGTACCCCACCATC
TACCACCTGAGAAAGAAACTGGTGGACAGCACCGACAAGGCCGACCTGCGGCTGATCTATCTGGCCCTGG
CCCACATGATCAAGTTCCGGGGCCACTTCCTGATCGAGGGCGACCTGAACCCCGACAACAGCGACGTGGA
CAAGCTGTTCATCCAGCTGGTGCAGACCTACAACCAGCTGTTCGAGGAAAACCCCATCAACGCCAGCGGC
GTGGACGCCAAGGCCATCCTGTCTGCCAGACTGAGCAAGAGCAGACGGCTGGAAAATCTGATCGCCCAGC
TGCCCGGCGAGAAGAAGAATGGCCTGTTCGGAAACCTGATTGCCCTGAGCCTGGGCCTGACCCCCAACTT
CAAGAGCAACTTCGACCTGGCCGAGGATGCCAAACTGCAGCTGAGCAAGGACACCTACGACGACGACCTG
GACAACCTGCTGGCCCAGATCGGCGACCAGTACGCCGACCTGTTTCTGGCCGCCAAGAACCTGTCCGACG
CCATCCTGCTGAGCGACATCCTGAGAGTGAACACCGAGATCACCAAGGCCCCCCTGAGCGCCTCTATGAT
CAAGAGATACGACGAGCACCACCAGGACCTGACCCTGCTGAAAGCTCTCGTGCGGCAGCAGCTGCCTGAG
AAGTACAAAGAGATTTTCTTCGACCAGAGCAAGAACGGCTACGCCGGCTACATTGACGGCGGAGCCAGCC
AGGAAGAGTTCTACAAGTTCATCAAGCCCATCCTGGAAAAGATGGACGGCACCGAGGAACTGCTCGTGAA
GCTGAACAGAGAGGACCTGCTGCGGAAGCAGCGGACCTTCGACAACGGCAGCATCCCCCACCAGATCCAC
CTGGGAGAGCTGCACGCCATTCTGCGGCGGCAGGAAGATTTTTACCCATTCCTGAAGGACAACCGGGAAA
AGATCGAGAAGATCCTGACCTTCCGCATCCCCTACTACGTGGGCCCTCTGGCCAGGGGAAACAGCAGATT
CGCCTGGATGACCAGAAAGAGCGAGGAAACCATCACCCCCTGGAACTTCGAGGAAGTGGTGGACAAGGGC
GCTTCCGCCCAGAGCTTCATCGAGCGGATGACCAACTTCGATAAGAACCTGCCCAACGAGAAGGTGCTGC
CCAAGCACAGCCTGCTGTACGAGTACTTCACCGTGTATAACGAGCTGACCAAAGTGAAATACGTGACCGA
GGGAATGAGAAAGCCCGCCTTCCTGAGCGGCGAGCAGAAAAAGGCCATCGTGGACCTGCTGTTCAAGACC
AACCGGAAAGTGACCGTGAAGCAGCTGAAAGAGGACTACTTCAAGAAAATCGAGTGCTTCGACTCCGTGG
AAATCTCCGGCGTGGAAGATCGGTTCAACGCCTCCCTGGGCACATACCACGATCTGCTGAAAATTATCAA
GGACAAGGACTTCCTGGACAATGAGGAAAACGAGGACATTCTGGAAGATATCGTGCTGACCCTGACACTG
TTTGAGGACAGAGAGATGATCGAGGAACGGCTGAAAACCTATGCCCACCTGTTCGACGACAAAGTGATGA
AGCAGCTGAAGCGGCGGAGATACACCGGCTGGGGCAGGCTGAGCCGGAAGCTGATCAACGGCATCCGGGA
CAAGCAGTCCGGCAAGACAATCCTGGATTTCCTGAAGTCCGACGGCTTCGCCAACAGAAACTTCATGCAG
CTGATCCACGACGACAGCCTGACCTTTAAAGAGGACATCCAGAAAGCCCAGGTGTCCGGCCAGGGCGATA
GCCTGCACGAGCACATTGCCAATCTGGCCGGCAGCCCCGCCATTAAGAAGGGCATCCTGCAGACAGTGAA
GGTGGTGGACGAGCTCGTGAAAGTGATGGGCCGGCACAAGCCCGAGAACATCGTGATCGAAATGGCCAGA
GAGAACCAGACCACCCAGAAGGGACAGAAGAACAGCCGCGAGAGAATGAAGCGGATCGAAGAGGGCATCA
AAGAGCTGGGCAGCCAGATCCTGAAAGAACACCCCGTGGAAAACACCCAGCTGCAGAACGAGAAGCTGTA
CCTGTACTACCTGCAGAATGGGCGGGATATGTACGTGGACCAGGAACTGGACATCAACCGGCTGTCCGAC
TACGATGTGGACCATATCGTGCCTCAGAGCTTTCTGAAGGACGACTCCATCGACAACAAGGTGCTGACCA
GAAGCGACAAGAACCGGGGCAAGAGCGACAACGTGCCCTCCGAAGAGGTCGTGAAGAAGATGAAGAACTA
CTGGCGGCAGCTGCTGAACGCCAAGCTGATTACCCAGAGAAAGTTCGACAATCTGACCAAGGCCGAGAGA
GGCGGCCTGAGCGAACTGGATAAGGCCGGCTTCATCAAGAGACAGCTGGTGGAAACCCGGCAGATCACAA
AGCACGTGGCACAGATCCTGGACTCCCGGATGAACACTAAGTACGACGAGAATGACAAGCTGATCCGGGA
AGTGAAAGTGATCACCCTGAAGTCCAAGCTGGTGTCCGATTTCCGGAAGGATTTCCAGTTTTACAAAGTG
CGCGAGATCAACAACTACCACCACGCCCACGACGCCTACCTGAACGCCGTCGTGGGAACCGCCCTGATCA
AAAAGTACCCTAAGCTGGAAAGCGAGTTCGTGTACGGCGACTACAAGGTGTACGACGTGCGGAAGATGAT
CGCCAAGAGCGAGCAGGAAATCGGCAAGGCTACCGCCAAGTACTTCTTCTACAGCAACATCATGAACTTT
TTCAAGACCGAGATTACCCTGGCCAACGGCGAGATCCGGAAGCGGCCTCTGATCGAGACAAACGGCGAAA
CCGGGGAGATCGTGTGGGATAAGGGCCGGGATTTTGCCACCGTGCGGAAAGTGCTGAGCATGCCCCAAGT
GAATATCGTGAAAAAGACCGAGGTGCAGACAGGCGGCTTCAGCAAAGAGTCTATCCTGCCCAAGAGGAAC
AGCGATAAGCTGATCGCCAGAAAGAAGGACTGGGACCCTAAGAAGTACGGCGGCTTCGACAGCCCCACCG
TGGCCTATTCTGTGCTGGTGGTGGCCAAAGTGGAAAAGGGCAAGTCCAAGAAACTGAAGAGTGTGAAAGA
GCTGCTGGGGATCACCATCATGGAAAGAAGCAGCTTCGAGAAGAATCCCATCGACTTTCTGGAAGCCAAG
GGCTACAAAGAAGTGAAAAAGGACCTGATCATCAAGCTGCCTAAGTACTCCCTGTTCGAGCTGGAAAACG
GCCGGAAGAGAATGCTGGCCTCTGCCGGCGAACTGCAGAAGGGAAACGAACTGGCCCTGCCCTCCAAATA
TGTGAACTTCCTGTACCTGGCCAGCCACTATGAGAAGCTGAAGGGCTCCCCCGAGGATAATGAGCAGAAA
CAGCTGTTTGTGGAACAGCACAAGCACTACCTGGACGAGATCATCGAGCAGATCAGCGAGTTCTCCAAGA
GAGTGATCCTGGCCGACGCTAATCTGGACAAAGTGCTGTCCGCCTACAACAAGCACCGGGATAAGCCCAT
CAGAGAGCAGGCCGAGAATATCATCCACCTGTTTACCCTGACCAATCTGGGAGCCCCTGCCGCCTTCAAG
TACTTTGACACCACCATCGACCGGAAGAGGTACACCAGCACCAAAGAGGTGCTGGACGCCACCCTGATCC
ACCAGAGCATCACCGGCCTGTACGAGACACGGATCGACCTGTCTCAGCTGGGAGGCGACAAGCGTCCTGC
TGCTACTAAGAAAGCTGGTCAAGCTAAGAAAAAGAAATGATGACTACCGGGTAGGGGAGGCGCTTTTCCC
AAGGCAGTCTGGAGCATGCGCTTTAGCAGCCCCGCTGGGCACTTGGCGCTACACAAGTGGCCTCTGGCCT
CGCACACATTCCACATCCACCGGTAGGCGCCAACCGGCTCCGTTCTTTGGTGGCCCCTTCGCGCCACCTT
CTACTCCTCCCCTAGTCAGGAAGTTCCCCCCCGCCCCGCAGCTCGCGTCGTGCAGGACGTGACAAATGGA
AGTAGCACGTCTCACTAGTCTCGTGCAGATGGACAGCACCGCTGAGCAATGGAAGCGGGTAGGCCTTTGG
GGCAGCGGCCAATAGCAGCTTTGCTCCTTCGCTTTCTGGGCTCAGAGGCTGGGAAGGGGTGGGTCCGGGG
GCGGGCTCAGGGGCGGGCTCAGGGGCGGGGCGGGCGCCCGAAGGTCCTCCGGAGGCCCGGCATTCTGCAC
GCTTCAAAAGCGCACGTCTGCCGCGCTGTTCTCCTCTTCCTCATCTCCGGGCCTTTCGACCTGCAGCCCA
AGCTTACCATGACCGAGTACAAGCCCACGGTGCGCCTCGCCACCCGCGACGACGTCCCCAGGGCCGTACG
CACCCTCGCCGCCGCGTTCGCCGACTACCCCGCCACGCGCCACACCGTCGATCCGGACCGCCACATCGAG
CGGGTCACCGAGCTGCAAGAACTCTTCCTCACGCGCGTCGGGCTCGACATCGGCAAGGTGTGGGTCGCGG
ACGACGGCGCCGCGGTGGCGGTCTGGACCACGCCGGAGAGCGTCGAAGCGGGGGCGGTGTTCGCCGAGAT
CGGCCCGCGCATGGCCGAGTTGAGCGGTTCCCGGCTGGCCGCGCAGCAACAGATGGAAGGCCTCCTGGCG
CCGCACCGGCCCAAGGAGCCCGCGTGGTTCCTGGCCACCGTCGGCGTCTCGCCCGACCACCAGGGCAAGG
GTCTGGGCAGCGCCGTCGTGCTCCCCGGAGTGGAGGCGGCCGAGCGCGCCGGGGTGCCCGCCTTCCTGGA
GACCTCCGCGCCCCGCAACCTCCCCTTCTACGAGCGGCTCGGCTTCACCGTCACCGCCGACGTCGAGGTG
CCCGAAGGACCGCGCACCTGGTGCATGACCCGCAAGCCCGGTGCCTGACGCCCGCCCCACGACCCGCAGC
GCCCGACCGAAAGGAGCGCACGACCCCATGCATCGATAAAATAAAAGATTTTATTTAGTCTCCAGAAAAA
GGGGGGAATGAAAGACCCCACCTGTAGGTTTGGCAAGCTAGCTTAAGTAACGCCATTTTGCAAGGCATGG
AAAATACATAACTGAGAATAGAGAAGTTCAGATCAAGGTTAGGAACAGAGAGACAGCAGAATATGGGCCA
AACAGGATATCTGTGGTAAGCAGTTCCTGCCCCGGCTCAGGGCCAAGAACAGATGGTCCCCAGATGCGGT
CCCGCCCTCAGCAGTTTCTAGAGAACCATCAGATGTTTCCAGGGTGCCCCAAGGACCTGAAATGACCCTG
TGCCTTATTTGAACTAACCAATCAGTTCGCTTCTCGCTTCTGTTCGCGCGCTTCTGCTCCCCGAGCTCAA
TAAAAGAGCCCACAACCCCTCACTCGGCGCGCCAGTCCTCCGATAGACTGCGTCGCCCGGGTACCCGTGT
ATCCAATAAACCCTCTTGCAGTTGCATCCGACTTGTGGTCTCGCTGTTCCTTGGGAGGGTCTCCTCTGAG
TGATTGACTACCCGTCAGCGGGGGTCTTTCATGGGTAACAGTTTCTTGAAGTTGGAGAACAACATTCTGA
GGGTAGGAGTCGAATATTAAGTAATCCTGACTCAATTAGCCACTGTTTTGAATCCACATACTCCAATACT
CCTGAAATAGTTCATTATGGACAGCGCAGAAAGAGCTGGGGAGAATTGTGAAATTGTTATCCGCTCACAA
TTCCACACAACATACGAGCCGGAAGCATAAAGTGTAAAGCCTGGGGTGCCTAATGAGTGAGCTAACTCAC
ATTAATTGCGTTGCGCTCACTGCCCGCTTTCCAGTCGGGAAACCTGTCGTGCCAGCTGCATTAATGAATC
GGCCAACGCGCGGGGAGAGGCGGTTTGCGTATTGGGCGCTCTTCCGCTTCCTCGCTCACTGACTCGCTGC
GCTCGGTCGTTCGGCTGCGGCGAGCGGTATCAGCTCACTCAAAGGCGGTAATACGGTTATCCACAGAATC
AGGGGATAACGCAGGAAAGAACATGTGAGCAAAAGGCCAGCAAAAGGCCAGGAACCGTAAAAAGGCCGCG
TTGCTGGCGTTTTTCCATAGGCTCCGCCCCCCTGACGAGCATCACAAAAATCGACGCTCAAGTCAGAGGT
GGCGAAACCCGACAGGACTATAAAGATACCAGGCGTTTCCCCCTGGAAGCTCCCTCGTGCGCTCTCCTGT
TCCGACCCTGCCGCTTACCGGATACCTGTCCGCCTTTCTCCCTTCGGGAAGCGTGGCGCTTTCTCATAGC
TCACGCTGTAGGTATCTCAGTTCGGTGTAGGTCGTTCGCTCCAAGCTGGGCTGTGTGCACGAACCCCCCG
TTCAGCCCGACCGCTGCGCCTTATCCGGTAACTATCGTCTTGAGTCCAACCCGGTAAGACACGACTTATC
GCCACTGGCAGCAGCCACTGGTAACAGGATTAGCAGAGCGAGGTATGTAGGCGGTGCTACAGAGTTCTTG
AAGTGGTGGCCTAACTACGGCTACACTAGAAGAACAGTATTTGGTATCTGCGCTCTGCTGAAGCCAGTTA
CCTTCGGAAAAAGAGTTGGTAGCTCTTGATCCGGCAAACAAACCACCGCTGGTAGCGGTGGTTTTTTTGT
TTGCAAGCAGCAGATTACGCGCAGAAAAAAAGGATCTCAAGAAGATCCTTTGATCTTTTCTACGGGGTCT
GACGCTCAGTGGAACGAAAACTCACGTTAAGGGATTTTGGTCATGAGATTATCAAAAAGGATCTTCACCT
AGATCCTTTTAAATTAAAAATGAAGTTTTAAATCAATCTAAAGTATATATGAGTAAACTTGGTCTGACAG
TTACCAATGCTTAATCAGTGAGGCACCTATCTCAGCGATCTGTCTATTTCGTTCATCCATAGTTGCCTGA
CTCCCCGTCGTGTAGATAACTACGATACGGGAGGGCTTACCATCTGGCCCCAGTGCTGCAATGATACCGC
GAGACCCACGCTCACCGGCTCCAGATTTATCAGCAATAAACCAGCCAGCCGGAAGGGCCGAGCGCAGAAG
TGGTCCTGCAACTTTATCCGCCTCCATCCAGTCTATTAATTGTTGCCGGGAAGCTAGAGTAAGTAGTTCG
CCAGTTAATAGTTTGCGCAACGTTGTTGCCATTGCTACAGGCATCGTGGTGTCACGCTCGTCGTTTGGTA
TGGCTTCATTCAGCTCCGGTTCCCAACGATCAAGGCGAGTTACATGATCCCCCATGTTGTGCAAAAAAGC
GGTTAGCTCCTTCGGTCCTCCGATCGTTGTCAGAAGTAAGTTGGCCGCAGTGTTATCACTCATGGTTATG
GCAGCACTGCATAATTCTCTTACTGTCATGCCATCCGTAAGATGCTTTTCTGTGACTGGTGAGTACTCAA
CCAAGTCATTCTGAGAATAGTGTATGCGGCGACCGAGTTGCTCTTGCCCGGCGTCAATACGGGATAATAC
CGCGCCACATAGCAGAACTTTAAAAGTGCTCATCATTGGAAAACGTTCTTCGGGGCGAAAACTCTCAAGG
ATCTTACCGCTGTTGAGATCCAGTTCGATGTAACCCACTCGTGCACCCAACTGATCTTCAGCATCTTTTA
CTTTCACCAGCGTTTCTGGGTGAGCAAAAACAGGAAGGCAAAATGCCGCAAAAAAGGGAATAAGGGCGAC
ACGGAAATGTTGAATACTCATACTCTTCCTTTTTCAATATTATTGAAGCATTTATCAGGGTTATTGTCTC
ATGAGCGGATACATATTTGAATGTATTTAGAAAAATAAACAAATAGGGGTTCCGCGCACATTTCCCCGAA
AAGTGCCACCTGACGTCTAAGAAACCATTATTATCATGACATTAACCTATAAAAATAGGCGTATCACGAG
GCCCTTTCGTCTCGCGCGTTTCGGTGATGACGGTGAAAACCTCTGACACATGCAGCTCCCGGAGACGGTC
ACAGCTTGTCTGTAAGCGGATGCCGGGAGCAGACAAGCCCGTCAGGGCGCGTCAGCGGGTGTTGGCGGGT
GTCGGGGCTGGCTTAACTATGCGGCATCAGAGCAGATTGTACTGAGAGTGCACCATATGCGGTGTGAAAT
ACCGCACAGATGCGTAAGGAGAAAATACCGCATCAGGCGCCATTCGCCATTCAGGCTGCGCAACTGTTGG
GAAGGGCGATCGGTGCGGGCCTCTTCGCTATTACGCCAGCTGGCGAAAGGGGGATGTGCTGCAAGGCGAT
TAAGTTGGGTAACGCCAGGGTTTTCCCAGTCACGACGTTGTAAAACGACGGCGCAAGGAATGGTGCATGC
AAGGAGATGGCGCCCAACAGTCCCCCGGCCACGGGGCCTGCCACCATACCCACGCCGAAACAAGCGCTCA
TGAGCCCGAAGTGGCGAGCCCGATCTTCCCCATCGGTGATGTCGGCGATATAGGCGCCAGCAACCGCACC
TGTGGCGCCGGTGATGCCGGCCACGATGCGTCCGGCGTAGAGGCGATTAGTCCAATTTGTTAAAGACAGG
ATATCAGTGGTCCAGGCTCTAGTTTTGACTCAACAATATCACCAGCTGAAGCCTATAGAGTACGAGCCAT
AGATAAAATAAAAGATTTTATTTAGTCTCCAGAAAAAGGGGGGAA
Features (pLannotate 1.2.2; 20 found; start..end, strand, type, name):
    579..920     +  misc_feature   MESV Ψ: packaging signal of murine embryonic stem cell virus
    987..1403    +  CDS            gag (truncated): truncated Moloney murine leukemia virus (MMLV) gag gene lacking the start codon
   1489..3090    +  CDS            Cas9(N): N-terminal portion of Streptococcus pyogenes Cas9 (Zetsche et al., 2015)
   3091..5589    +  CDS            Cas9(C): C-terminal portion of Streptococcus pyogenes Cas9 (Zetsche et al., 2015)
   5649..6148    +  promoter       PGK promoter: mouse phosphoglycerate kinase 1 promoter
   6169..6768    +  CDS            PuroR: puromycin N-acetyltransferase; pac from Streptomyces alboniger; confers resistance to puromycin
   6868..7382    +  LTR            3' LTR: 3' long terminal repeat from murine embryonic stem cell virus
   7544..7560    -  protein_bind   lac operator: The lac repressor binds to the lac operator to inhibit transcription in E. coli. This inhibition can be relieved by adding lactose or isopropyl-β-D-thiogalactopyranoside (IPTG). lac repressor encoded by lacI
   7568..7598    -  promoter       lac promoter: promoter for the E. coli lac operon
   7613..7634    -  protein_bind   CAP binding site: CAP binding activates transcription in the presence of cAMP. E. coli catabolite activator protein
   7647..7739    -  CDS            lacI (fragment): lac repressor; lacI; The lac repressor binds to the lac operator to inhibit transcription in E. coli. This inhibition can be relieved by adding lactose or isopropyl-β-D-thiogalactopyranoside (IPTG).
   7922..8510    -  rep_origin     ori: high-copy-number ColE1/pMB1/pBR322/pUC origin of replication
   8681..9541    -  CDS            AmpR: β-lactamase; bla; confers resistance to ampicillin, carbenicillin, and related antibiotics
   9542..9646    -  promoter       AmpR promoter: bla
   9741..9776    +  CDS            rop (fragment): Rop protein, which maintains plasmids at low copy number; rop
   9878..9977    +  misc_feature   bom (fragment): basis of mobility region from pBR322
   9983..10132   -  CDS            lacZα (fragment): LacZα fragment of β-galactosidase; lacZ fragment
  10132..10333   -  CDS            TcR (fragment): tetracycline efflux protein; tet; confers resistance to tetracycline
  10334..10432   +  CDS            env (fragment): murine leukemia virus gPr80 envelope polyprotein precursor; env; proteolytically cleaved into gp70SU and p15TM subunits
  10474..515     +  LTR            5' LTR (across the origin): 5' long terminal repeat from murine embryonic stem cell virus
