[The description below was written by a language model from this plasmid's Addgene catalogue record and pLannotate feature annotations shown in this document.]
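Description:
MSCV_Cas9_puro is a 10.5 kb gammaretroviral expression plasmid built on the MSCV_puro backbone and designed to deliver Streptococcus pyogenes Cas9 stably into mammalian cell lines. In bacteria it is maintained through a high-copy ColE1/pUC-type origin and an ampicillin resistance gene (β-lactamase with its own promoter). The backbone also carries several short, non-functional remnants of earlier cloning vectors, including lac regulatory elements and fragments of lacI, lacZα, rop, bom, a tetracycline resistance gene and a viral env sequence.

The retroviral unit is bounded by 5' and 3' long terminal repeats from murine embryonic stem cell virus. Downstream of the 5' LTR lie the MESV Ψ packaging signal and a truncated gag region lacking its start codon, which together support efficient encapsidation of the genomic RNA when the plasmid is introduced into a packaging cell line that supplies the viral proteins in trans. The 5' LTR also acts as the promoter for the roughly 4.2 kb Cas9 coding sequence. This is a human-optimised open reading frame carrying a 5' FLAG tag according to the catalogue entry, and it was amplified from a lentiCRISPR plasmid. The automated annotation splits Cas9 into adjoining N- and C-terminal segments, but these are contiguous and represent one full-length gene; the FLAG tag is not separately annotated. Following Cas9, a mouse PGK promoter drives puromycin N-acetyltransferase, so transduced cells can be selected with puromycin.

After integration the provirus gives constitutive Cas9 expression. No guide RNA cassette is annotated, so sgRNAs must be supplied separately. The construct is used to generate Cas9-expressing cell lines, as in the CRISPR screening of protein domains for cancer drug targets described in the associated publication.
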