Addgene plasmid #65655: MSCV_Cas9_puro
Purpose: Retroviral introduction of Cas9 into mammalian cell line.
Depositing lab: Christopher Vakoc. Depositing organization: Cold Spring Harbor Laboratory. Publication: Discovery of cancer drug targets by CRISPR-Cas9 screening of protein domains. Shi J, Wang E, Milazzo JP, Wang Z, Kinney JB, Vakoc CR. Nat Biotechnol. 2015 May 11. doi: 10.1038/nbt.3235. PubMed 25961408.
Backbone
  Vector backbone: MSCV_puro
  Backbone manufacturer: clontech
  Backbone size w/o insert (bp): 6200
  Total vector size (bp): 10475
  Vector type: Mammalian Expression, Retroviral, CRISPR
  Selectable markers: Puromycin
Growth in bacteria
  Bacterial resistance: Ampicillin, 100 μg/mL
  Growth temperature: 37°C
  Growth strain: DH5alpha
  Copy number: High Copy
Gene/Insert
  Gene/Insert name: Cas9 (alt name: S. pyogenes CRISPR-Cas9)
  Species: Synthetic
  Insert size (bp): 4200
  Promoter: MSSV_LTR
  Tag / fusion protein: 5 ' FLAG tag
  Cloning method: Ligation Independent Cloning
  Sequencing primers: 5′ CCCTTGAACCTCCTCGTTCGACC
Resource information
  A portion of this plasmid was derived from a plasmid made by: the human Cas9 coding sequence is PCR cloned from lentiCRISPR-Cas9 plasmid (Addgene: # 49535)
Terms and licenses: Academic/Nonprofit Terms; Industry Terms: Not Available to Industry
How to cite: MSCV_Cas9_puro was a gift from Christopher Vakoc (Addgene plasmid # 65655 ; http://n2t.net/addgene:65655 ; RRID:Addgene_65655)
