>Addgene plasmid #65655 | MSCV_Cas9_puro | addgene partial sequence | sequence record 115326 | pLXSN5 5'-CCCTTGAACCTCCTCGTTCGACC-3'
ATCCTCCCTTTATCCAGCCCTCACTCCTTCTCTAGGCGCCGGAATTAATGGATTACAAAGACGATGACGA
TAAGATGGCCCCAAAGAAGAAGCGGAAGGTCGGTATCCACGGAGTCCCAGCAGCCGACAAGAAGTACAGC
ATCGGCCTGGACATCGGCACCAACTCTGTGGGCTGGGCCGTGATCACCGACGAGTACAAGGTGCCCAGCA
AGAAATTCAAGGTGCTGGGCAACACCGACCGGCACAGCATCAAGAAGAACCTGATCGGAGCCCTGCTGTT
CGACAGCGGCGAAACAGCCGAGGCCACCCGGCTGAAGAGAACCGCCAGAAGAAGATACACCAGACGGAAG
AACCGGATCTGCTATCTGCAAGAGATCTTCAGCAACGAGATGGCCAAGGTGGACGACAGCTTCTTCCACA
GACTGGAAGAGTCCTTCCTGGTGGAAGAGGATAAGAAGCACGAGCGGCACCCCATCTTCGGCAACATCGT
GGACGAGGTGGCCTACCACGAGAAGTACCCCACCATCTACCACCTGAGAAAGAAACTGGTGGACAGCACC
GACAAGGCCGACCTGCGGCTGATCTATCTGGCCCTGGCCCACATGATCAAGTTCCGGGGCCACTTCCTGA
TCGAGGGCGACCTGAACCCCGACAACAGCGACGTGGACAAGCTGTTCATCCAGCTGGTGCAGACCTACAA
CCAGCTGTTCGAGGAAAACCCCATCAACGCCAGCGGCGTGGACGCCAAGGCCATCCTGTCTGCCAGACTG
AGCAAGAGCAGACGGCTGGAAAATCTGATCGCCCAGCTGCCCGGCGAGAAGAAGAATGGCCTGTTCGGAA
ACCTGATTGCCCTGAGCCTGGGCCTGACCCCCAACTTCAAGAGCAACTTCGACCTGGCCGAGGATGCCAA
ACTGCAGCTGAGCAAGGACACCTACGACGACGACCTGGACAACCTGCTGGCCCAGATCGGCGACCAGTAC
GCCGACCTGTTTCTGGCCGCCAAGAACCTGTCCGACGCCATCCTGCTGAGCGACATCCTGAGAGTGAACA
CCGAGATCACCAAGGC
