>Addgene plasmid #65655 | MSCV_Cas9_puro | addgene partial sequence | sequence record 115327 | MSCV_C_rev2 5'-ggccagaggccacttgtgtagcgcc-3'
CAGCGGGGCTGCTAAAGCGCATGCTCCAGACTGCCTTGGGAAAAGCGCCTCCCCTACCCGGTAGTCATCA
TTTCTTTTTCTTAGCTTGACCAGCTTTCTTAGTAGCAGCAGGACGCTTGTCGCCTCCCAGCTGAGACAGG
TCGATCCGTGTCTCGTACAGGCCGGTGATGCTCTGGTGGATCAGGGTGGCGTCCAGCACCTCTTTGGTGC
TGGTGTACCTCTTCCGGTCGATGGTGGTGTCAAAGTACTTGAAGGCGGCAGGGGCTCCCAGATTGGTCAG
GGTAAACAGGTGGATGATATTCTCGGCCTGCTCTCTGATGGGCTTATCCCGGTGCTTGTTGTAGGCGGAC
AGCACTTTGTCCAGATTAGCGTCGGCCAGGATCACTCTCTTGGAGAACTCGCTGATCTGCTCGATGATCT
CGTCCAGGTAGTGCTTGTGCTGTTCCACAAACAGCTGTTTCTGCTCATTATCCTCGGGGGAGCCCTTCAG
CTTCTCATAGTGGCTGGCCAGGTACAGGAAGTTCACATATTTGGAGGGCAGGGCCAGTTCGTTTCCCTTC
TGCAGTTCGCCGGCAGAGGCCAGCATTCTCTTCCGGCCGTTTTCCAGCTCGAACAGGGAGTACTTAGGCA
GCTTGATGATCAGGTCCTTTTTCACTTCTTTGTAGCCCTTGGCTTCCAGAAAGTCGATGGGATTCTTCTC
GAAGCTGCTTCTTTCCATGATGGTGATCCCCAGCAGCTCTTTCACACTCTTCAGTTTCTTGGACTTGCCC
TTTTCCACTTTGGCCACCACCAGCACAGAATAGGCCACGGTGGGGCTGTCGAAGCCGCCGTACTTCTTAG
GGTCCCAGTCCTTCTTTCTGGCGATCAGCTTATCGCTGTTCCTCTTGGGCAGGATAGACTCTTTGCTGAA
GCCGCCTGTCTGCACCTCGGTCTTTTTCACGATATTCACTTGGGGCATGCTCAGCACTTTCCGCACGGTG
GCAAAATCCCGGCCCTTATCCCACACGATCTCCCCGGTTTCGCCGTTTGTCTCGATCAGAGGCCGCTTCC
GGATCTCGCCGTTGGCCAGGGTAATCTCGGTCTTGAAAAAGTTCATGATGTTGCTGTAGAAGAAGTACTT
GGCGGTAGCCTTGCCGATTTCCTGCTCGCTCTTGGCGA
