>Addgene plasmid #65655 | MSCV_Cas9_puro | addgene partial sequence | sequence record 115330 | dCas9-R2 5'-GGGTTTCCACCAGCTGTCTC-3'
GGCCTTATCCAGTTCGCTCAGGCCGCCTCTCTCGGCCTTGGTCAGATTGTCGAACTTTCTCTGGGTAATC
AGCTTGGCGTTCAGCAGCTGCCGCCAGTAGTTCTTCATCTTCTTCACGACCTCTTCGGAGGGCACGTTGT
CGCTCTTGCCCCGGTTCTTGTCGCTTCTGGTCAGCACCTTGTTGTCGATGGAGTCGTCCTTCAGAAAGCT
CTGAGGCACGATATGGTCCACATCGTAGTCGGACAGCCGGTTGATGTCCAGTTCCTGGTCCACGTACATA
TCCCGCCCATTCTGCAGGTAGTACAGGTACAGCTTCTCGTTCTGCAGCTGGGTGTTTTCCACGGGGTGTT
CTTTCAGGATCTGGCTGCCCAGCTCTTTGATGCCCTCTTCGATCCGCTTCATTCTCTCGCGGCTGTTCTT
CTGTCCCTTCTGGGTGGTCTGGTTCTCTCTGGCCATTTCGATCACGATGTTCTCGGGCTTGTGCCGGCCC
ATCACTTTCACGAGCTCGTCCACCACCTTCACTGTCTGCAGGATGCCCTTCTTAATGGCGGGGCTGCCGG
CCAGATTGGCAATGTGCTCGTGCAGGCTATCGCCCTGGCCGGACACCTGGGCTTTCTGGATGTCCTCTTT
AAAGGTCAGGCTGTCGTCGTGGATCAGCTGCATGAAGTTTCTGTTGGCGAAGCCGTCGGACTTCAGGAAA
TCCAGGATTGTCTTGCCGGACTGCTTGTCCCGGATGCCGTTGATCAGCTTCCGGCTCAGCCTGCCCCAGC
CGGTGTATCTCCGCCGCTTCAGCTGCTTCATCACTTTGTCGTCGAACAGGTGGGCATAGGTTTTCAGCCG
TTCCTCGATCATCTCTCTGTCCTCAAACAGTGTCAGGGTCAGCACGATATCTTCCAGAATGTCCTCGTTT
TCCTCATTGTCCAGGAAGTCCTTGTCCTTGATAATTTTCAGCAGATCGTGGTATGTGCCCAGGGAGGCGT
TGAACCGATCTTCCACGCCGGAGATTTCCACGGAGTCGAAGCACTCGATTTTCTTGAAGTAGTCCTCTTT
CAGCTGCTTCACGGTCACTTTCCGGTTGGTCTTGAACAGCAGGTCCACGATGGCCTTTTTCTGCTCGCCG
CTCAGGAAGGCGGGCTTTCTCATTCCCTCGGTCACGTATT
